>Addgene plasmid #40786 | pET-HIS-Sangamo | depositor full sequence | sequence record 68901 | Open Reading Frame Starts at position: 2412; 1 Region that can be altered between 2415-3206
CACGGGCAACAGCTGATTGCCCTTCACCGCCTGGCCCTGAGAGAGTTGCAGCAAGCGGTCCACGCTGGTT
TGCCCCAGCAGGCGAAAATCCTGTTTGATGGTGGTTAACGGCGGGATATAACATGAGCTGTCTTCGGTAT
CGTCGTATCCCACTACCGAGATATCCGCACCAACGCGCAGCCCGGACTCGGTAATGGCGCGCATTGCGCC
CAGCGCCATCTGATCGTTGGCAACCAGCATCGCAGTGGGAACGATGCCCTCATTCAGCATTTGCATGGTT
TGTTGAAAACCGGACATGGCACTCCAGTCGCCTTCCCGTTCCGCTATCGGCTGAATTTGATTGCGAGTGA
GATATTTATGCCAGCCAGCCAGACGCAGACGCGCCGAGACAGAACTTAATGGGCCCGCTAACAGCGCGAT
TTGCTGGTGACCCAATGCGACCAGATGCTCCACGCCCAGTCGCGTACCGTCTTCATGGGAGAAAATAATA
CTGTTGATGGGTGTCTGGTCAGAGACATCAAGAAATAACGCCGGAACATTAGTGCAGGCAGCTTCCACAG
CAATGGCATCCTGGTCATCCAGCGGATAGTTAATGATCAGCCCACTGACGCGTTGCGCGAGAAGATTGTG
CACCGCCGCTTTACAGGCTTCGACGCCGCTTCGTTCTACCATCGACACCACCACGCTGGCACCCAGTTGA
TCGGCGCGAGATTTAATCGCCGCGACAATTTGCGACGGCGCGTGCAGGGCCAGACTGGAGGTGGCAACGC
CAATCAGCAACGACTGTTTGCCCGCCAGTTGTTGTGCCACGCGGTTGGGAATGTAATTCAGCTCCGCCAT
CGCCGCTTCCACTTTTTCCCGCGTTTTCGCAGAAACGTGGCTGGCCTGGTTCACCACGCGGGAAACGGTC
TGATAAGAGACACCGGCATACTCTGCGACATCGTATAACGTTACTGGTTTCACATTCACCACCCTGAATT
GACTCTCTTCCGGGCGCTATCATGCCATACCGCGAAAGGTTTTGCGCCATTCGATGGTGTCCGGGATCTC
GACGCTCTCCCTTATGCGACTCCTGCATTAGGAAGCAGCCCAGTAGTAGGTTGAGGCCGTTGAGCACCGC
CGCCGCAAGGAATGGTGCATGCAAGGAGATGGCGCCCAACAGTCCCCCGGCCACGGGGCCTGCCACCATA
CCCACGCCGAAACAAGCGCTCATGAGCCCGAAGTGGCGAGCCCGATCTTCCCCATCGGTGATGTCGGCGA
TATAGGCGCCAGCAACCGCACCTGTGGCGCCGGTGATGCCGGCCACGATGCGTCCGGCGTAGAGGATCGA
GATCTCGATCCCGCGAAATTAATACGACTCACTATAGGGGAATTGTGAGCGGATAACAATTCCCCTCTAG
AAATAATTTTGTTTAACTTTAAGAAGGAGATATACCATGGGCAGCAGCCATCATCATCATCATCACAGCA
GCGGCCTGGTGCCGCGCGGCAGCCATATGGACTACAAAGACCATGACGGTGATTATAAAGATCATGACAT
CGATTACAAGGATGACGATGACAAGATGGCCCCCAAGAAGAAGAGGAAGGTGGGCATTCACCGCGGGGTA
CCTATGGTGGACTTGAGGACACTCGGTTATTCGCAACAGCAACAGGAGAAAATCAAGCCTAAGGTCAGGA
GCACCGTCGCGCAACACCACGAGGCGCTTGTGGGGCATGGCTTCACTCATGCGCATATTGTCGCGCTTTC
ACAGCACCCTGCGGCGCTTGGGACGGTGGCTGTCAAATACCAAGATATGATTGCGGCCCTGCCCGAAGCC
ACGCACGAGGCAATTGTAGGGGTCGGTAAACAGTGGTCGGGAGCGCGAGCACTTGAGGCGCTGCTGACTG
TGGCGGGTGAGCTTAGGGGGCCTCCGCTCCAGCTCGACACCGGGCAGCTGCTGAAGATCGCGAAGAGAGG
GGGAGTAACAGCGGTAGAGGCAGTGCACGCCTGGCGCAATGCGCTCACCGGTGCCCCCCTGGAGACGGGC
GCCGCTACAGGGCGCGTCCCATTCGCCATTCAGGCTGCGCAACTGTTGGGAAGGGCGATCGGTGCGGGCC
TCTTCGCTATTACGCCAGCTGGCGAAAGGGGGATGTGCTGCAAGGCGATTAAGTTGGGTAACGCCAGGGT
TTTCCCAGTCACGACGTTGTAAAACGACGGCCAGTGAGCGCGCGTAATACGACTCACTATAGGGCGAATT
GGGTACCGGGCCCCCCCTCGAGGTCCTCCAGCTTTTGTTCCCTTTAGTGAGGGTTAATTGCGCGCTTGGC
GTAATCATGGTCATAGCTGTTTCCTGTGTGAAATTGTTATCCGCTCACAATTCCACACAACATACGAGCC
GGAAGCATAAAGTGTAAAGCCTGGGGTGCCTAATGAGTGAGCTAACTCACATTAATTGCGTTGCGCTCAC
TGCCCGCTTTCCACCGGTCGTCTCCAACGACCATCTGGTGGCGTTGGCATGTCTTGGTGGACGACCCGCG
CTCGATGCAGTCAAAAAGGGTCTGCCTCATGCTCCCGCATTGATCAAAAGAACCAACCGGCGGATTCCCG
AGAGAACTTCCCATCGAGTCGCGGGATCCCAGCTGGTGAAGAGCGAGCTGGAGGAGAAGAAGTCCGAGCT
GCGGCACAAGCTGAAGTACGTGCCCCACGAGTACATCGAGCTGATCGAGATCGCCAGGAACAGCACCCAG
GACCGCATCCTGGAGATGAAGGTGATGGAGTTCTTCATGAAGGTGTACGGCTACAGGGGAAAGCACCTGG
GCGGAAGCAGAAAGCCTGACGGCGCCATCTATACAGTGGGCAGCCCCATCGATTACGGCGTGATCGTGGA
CACAAAGGCCTACAGCGGCGGCTACAATCTGCCTATCGGCCAGGCCGACGAGATGCAGAGATACGTGGAG
GAGAACCAGACCCGGAATAAGCACATCAACCCCAACGAGTGGTGGAAGGTGTACCCTAGCAGCGTGACCG
AGTTCAAGTTCCTGTTCGTGAGCGGCCACTTCAAGGGCAACTACAAGGCCCAGCTGACCAGGCTGAACCA
CATCACCAACTGCAATGGCGCCGTGCTGAGCGTGGAGGAGCTGCTGATCGGCGGCGAGATGATCAAAGCC
GGCACCCTGACACTGGAGGAGGTGCGGCGCAAGTTCAACAACGGCGAGATCAACTTCTGAGAATTCGAGC
TCCGTCGACAAGCTTGCGGCCGCACTCGAGCACCACCACCACCACCACTGAGATCCGGCTGCTAACAAAG
CCCGAAAGGAAGCTGAGTTGGCTGCTGCCACCGCTGAGCAATAACTAGCATAACCCCTTGGGGCCTCTAA
ACGGGTCTTGAGGGGTTTTTTGCTGAAAGGAGGAACTATATCCGGATTGGCGAATGGG
[124 nt withheld, positions 3419-3542]
C
[91 nt withheld, positions 3544-3634]
A
[49 nt withheld, positions 3636-3684]
CCTTTGACGTTGGAGTCCACGTTCTTT
[37 nt withheld, positions 3712-3748]
ACCCTATCTCGGTCTATTCTTTTGATTTATAAGGGATTTTGCCGATTTCGGCCTATTGGTTAAAAAATGA
GCTGATTTAACAAAAATTTAACGCGAATTTTAACAAAATATTAACGTTTACAATTTCAGGTGGCACTTTT
CGGGGAAATGTGCGCGGAACCCCTATTTGTTTATTTTTCTAAATACATTCAAATATGTATCCGCTCATGA
ATTAATTCTTAGAAAAACTCATCGAGCATCAAATGAAACTGCAATTTATTCATATCAGGATTATCAATAC
CATATTTTTGAAAAAGCCGTTTCTGTAATGAAGGAGAAAACTCACCGAGGCAGTTCCATAGGATGGCAAG
ATCCTGGTATCGGTCTGCGATTCCGACTCGTCCAACATCAATACAACCTATTAATTTCCCCTCGTCAAAA
ATAAGGTTATCAAGTGAGAAATCACCATGAGTGACGACTGAATCCGGTGAGAATGGCAAAAGTTTATGCA
TTTCTTTCCAGACTTGTTCAACAGGCCAGCCATTACGCTCGTCATCAAAATCACTCGCATCAACCAAACC
GTTATTCATTCGTGATTGCGCCTGAGCGAGGCGAAATACGCGATCGCTGTTAAAAGGACAATTACAAACA
GGAATCGAATGCAACCGGCGCAGGAACACTGCCAGCGCATCAACAATATTTTCACCTGAATCAGGATATT
CTTCTAATACCTGGAATGCTGTTTTCCCGGGGATCGCAGTGGTGAGTAACCATGCATCATCAGGAGTACG
GATAAAATGCTTGATGGTCGGAAGAGGCATAAATTCCGTCAGCCAGTTTAGTCTGACCATCTCATCTGTA
ACATCATTGGCAACGCTACCTTTGCCATGTTTCAGAAACAACTCTGGCGCATCGGGCTTCCCATACAATC
GATAGATTGTCGCACCTGATTGCCCGACATTATCGCGAGCCCATTTATACCCATATAAATCAGCATCCAT
GTTGGAATTTAATCGCGGCCTAGAGCAAGACGTTTCCCGTTGAATATGGCTCATAACACCCCTTGTATTA
CTGTTTATGTAAGCAGACAGTTTTATTGTTCATGACCAAAATCCCTTAACGTGAGTTTTCGTTCCACTGA
GCGTCAGACCCCGTAGAAAAGATCAAAGGATCTTCTTGAGATCCTTTTTTTCTGCGCGTAATCTGCTGCT
TGCAAACAAAAAAACCACCGCTACCAGCGGTGGTTTGTTTGCCGGATCAAGAGCTACCAACTCTTTTTCC
GAAGGTAACTGGCTTCAGCAGAGCGCAGATACCAAATACTGTCCTTCTAGTGTAGCCGTAGTTAGGCCAC
CACTTCAAGAACTCTGTAGCACCGCCTACATACCTCGCTCTGCTAATCCTGTTACCAGTGGCTGCTGCCA
GTGGCGATAAGTCGTGTCTTACCGGGTTGGACTCAAGACGATAGTTACCGGATAAGGCGCAGCGGTCGGG
CTGAACGGGGGGTTCGTGCACACAGCCCAGCTTGGAGCGAACGACCTACACCGAACTGAGATACCTACAG
CGTGAGCTATGAGAAAGCGCCACGCTTCCCGAAGGGAGAAAGGCGGACAGGTATCCGGTAAGCGGCAGGG
TCGGAACAGGAGAGCGCACGAGGGAGCTTCCAGGGGGAAACGCCTGGTATCTTTATAGTCCTGTCGGGTT
TCGCCACCTCTGACTTGAGCGTCGATTTTTGTGATGCTCGTCAGGGGGGCGGAGCCTATGGAAAAACGCC
AGCAACGCGGCCTTTTTACGGTTCCTGGCCTTTTGCTGGCCTTTTGCTCACATGTTCTTTCCTGCGTTAT
CCCCTGATTCTGTGGATAACCGTATTACCGCCTTTGAGTGAGCTGATACCGCTCGCCGCAGCCGAACGAC
CGAGCGCAGCGAGTCAGTGAGCGAGGAAGCGGAAGAGCGCCTGATGCGGTATTTTCTCCTTACGCATCTG
TGCGGAAGGAGCTGACTGGGTTGAAGGCTCTCAAGGGCATCGGTCGAGATCCCGGTGCCTAATGAGTGAG
CTAACTTACATTAATTGCGTTGCGCTCACTGCCCGCTTTCCAGTCGGGAAACCTGTCGTGCCAGCTGCAT
TAATGAATCGGCCAACGCGCGGGGAGAGGCGGTTTGCGTATTGGGCGCCAGGGTGGTTTTTCTTT
Features (pLannotate 1.2.2; 30 found; start..end, strand, type, name):
    964..1041    -  promoter       lacI promoter: lacI
   1049..1328    -  CDS            TcR (fragment): tetracycline efflux protein; tet; confers resistance to tetracycline
   1350..1368    +  promoter       T7 promoter: promoter for bacteriophage T7 RNA polymerase
   1369..1393    +  protein_bind   lac operator: The lac repressor binds to the lac operator to inhibit transcription in E. coli. This inhibition can be relieved by adding lactose or isopropyl-β-D-thiogalactopyranoside (IPTG). lac repressor encoded by lacI
   1408..1430    +  RBS            RBS: efficient ribosome binding site from bacteriophage T7 gene 10 (Olins and Rangwala, 1989)
   1449..1465    +  CDS            capTEV™ (fragment): composite tag for in vivo biotinylation, TEV protease cleavage, and 6xHis tagging
   1476..1493    +  CDS            thrombin site: thrombin recognition and cleavage site
   1500..1565    +  CDS            3xFLAG: three tandem FLAG® epitope tags, followed by an enterokinase cleavage site
   1617..2021    +  CDS            avrXa10 (fragment): AVX10_XANOO - Experimental evidence at protein level: Swiss-Prot protein existence level 1. Avirulence protein. Induces the hypersensitive response (HR)in rice plants carrying the resistance gene Xa10. Activity depends on the presence of the core repeat domains; replacement with repeat domains from other proteins (AvrBs3 of X.euvesicatoria (AC P14727) or AvrXa7 of this organism) does not elicit the HR. Probably acts as a transcription factor in its host plant (rice) to induce plant resistance or disease. From Xanthomonas oryzae pv. oryzae.
   2029..2047    -  rep_origin     f1 ori (fragment): f1 bacteriophage origin of replication; arrow indicates direction of (+) strand synthesis
   2052..2207    -  CDS            lacZα (fragment): LacZα fragment of β-galactosidase; lacZ fragment
   2215..2233    +  promoter       T7 promoter: promoter for bacteriophage T7 RNA polymerase
   2242..2265    -  misc_feature   MCS (fragment): pBluescript multiple cloning site
   2281..2299    -  promoter       T3 promoter: promoter for bacteriophage T3 RNA polymerase
   2344..2360    -  protein_bind   lac operator: The lac repressor binds to the lac operator to inhibit transcription in E. coli. This inhibition can be relieved by adding lactose or isopropyl-β-D-thiogalactopyranoside (IPTG). lac repressor encoded by lacI
   2368..2398    -  promoter       lac promoter: promoter for the E. coli lac operon
   2413..2434    -  protein_bind   CAP binding site: CAP binding activates transcription in the presence of cAMP. E. coli catabolite activator protein
   2473..2631    +  CDS            avrBs3 (fragment): AVRB3_XANEU - Experimental evidence at protein level: Swiss-Prot protein existence level 1. Avirulence protein. Acts as a transcription factor in C.annuum plants. In susceptible plants lacking the Bs3 resistance gene induces expression of a number of genes, including genes homologous to a family of auxin-induced genes, alpha-expansin genes, pectate lyase, anthocyanidin glucoside rhamnosyl transferase and at least one transcription factor, UPA20. Their expression leads to plant hypertrophy in mesophyll cells, probably mainly mediated by UPA20 (PubMed:17962565). In resistant plants induces the h
   2620..3207    +  CDS            fokIR (fragment): T2F1_PLAOK - Also known as rfoKI. Experimental evidence at protein level: Swiss-Prot protein existence level 1. Recognizes the double-stranded sequence 5'-GGATG-3'/3'-CATCC- 5' and cleaves respectively 14 bases after G-1 and 13 bases before C-1. From Planomicrobium okeanokoites (Planococcus okeanokoites) (Flavobacterium okeanokoites).
   3251..3268    +  CDS            9xHis (fragment): 9xHis affinity tag
   3278..3327    +  CDS            SET1 (fragment): solubility-enhancement tag derived from T7 phage gene 10B
   3335..3382    +  terminator     T7 terminator: transcription terminator for bacteriophage T7 RNA polymerase
   3419..3874    +  rep_origin     f1 ori (sequence partly withheld): f1 bacteriophage origin of replication; arrow indicates direction of (+) strand synthesis
   3901..3958    +  promoter       AmpR promoter (fragment): bla
   3967..4782    -  CDS            KanR: aminoglycoside phosphotransferase; aph(3')-Ia; confers resistance to kanamycin in bacteria or G418 (Geneticin®) in eukaryotes
   4904..5492    +  rep_origin     ori: high-copy-number ColE1/pMB1/pBR322/pUC origin of replication
   5678..5713    -  misc_feature   bom (fragment): basis of mobility region from pBR322
   5711..5755    -  CDS            TcR (fragment): tetracycline efflux protein; tet; confers resistance to tetracycline
   5770..5791    -  protein_bind   CAP binding site: CAP binding activates transcription in the presence of cAMP. E. coli catabolite activator protein
   5804..963     -  CDS            lacI (across the origin): lac repressor; lacI; The lac repressor binds to the lac operator to inhibit transcription in E. coli. This inhibition can be relieved by adding lactose or isopropyl-β-D-thiogalactopyranoside (IPTG).
