[The description below was written by a language model from this plasmid's Addgene catalogue record and pLannotate feature annotations shown in this document.]
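Description:
pET-HIS-Sangamo is a 5.9 kb bacterial expression vector built on pET-28b that serves as a Golden Gate-compatible destination backbone for producing TALENs as recombinant protein in E. coli. It is propagated through a ColE1/pMB1-type origin, recorded as high copy, with kanamycin selection from an aminoglycoside phosphotransferase gene. It also retains the pET f1 origin and a lacI repressor gene with its own promoter.

The expression cassette runs from a T7 promoter with an adjacent lac operator and the T7 gene 10 ribosome binding site, so transcription depends on T7 RNA polymerase and can be induced with IPTG. It ends at the T7 terminator. The open reading frame begins with the N-terminal 6xHis tag and a thrombin cleavage site, and the annotation also detects a 3xFLAG epitope. These are followed by a Xanthomonas TAL effector N-terminal segment.

Between this and the C-terminal TAL segment, which the record describes as the +63 truncated C terminus, sits a stuffer carrying a lacZα fragment with its lac promoter, operator and CAP site, plus remnants of a pBluescript-type polylinker. According to the record this region is flanked by BsmBI sites. Golden Gate assembly of a custom repeat array therefore replaces the lacZα cassette, and correct clones can be identified by blue/white screening on X-gal/IPTG, the listed selectable marker.

Downstream, the TAL C terminus is fused to a codon-optimised FokI nuclease cleavage domain. A further His-tag fragment lies after FokI, but the record does not say whether it is translated. The completed constructs are intended for expressing and affinity-purifying His-tagged TALEN proteins from bacteria.
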