Addgene plasmid #40786: pET-HIS-Sangamo
Purpose: for e. coli expression, Golden Gate Compatible TALEN incorporated with N Terminal 6xHIS Tag, Codon Optimized FokI
Depositing lab: Gang Bao. Depositing organization: Georgia Institute of Technology.
Backbone
  Vector backbone: pET-28b
  Backbone manufacturer: EMD Biosciences
  Backbone size w/o insert (bp): 3880
  Total vector size (bp): 5913
  Modifications to backbone: Addition of TALEN with +63 C Terminus and FokI Endonuclease. Includes 6xHis tag on N terminal of insert
  Vector type: Bacterial Expression, TALEN
  Selectable markers: XGAL/IPTG
Growth in bacteria
  Bacterial resistance: Kanamycin, 50 μg/mL
  Growth temperature: 37°C
  Growth strain: DH5alpha
  Growth instructions: LB + Antibiotics
  Copy number: High Copy
Gene/Insert
  Gene/Insert name: Transcription Activator Like Effector Nuclease (alt name: TALEN)
  Species: Xanthamonas oryzae
  Insert size (bp): 2033
  Mutation: +63 C Terminus, Codon Optimized FokI Endonuclease
  Promoter: T7
  Tag / fusion protein: N Terminal 6xHIS
  Cloning method: Restriction Enzyme; 5′ cloning site BsmBI (not destroyed); 3′ cloning site BsmBI (not destroyed)
  Sequencing primers: 5′ GTAACAGCGGTAGAGGCAGTG; 3′ CGTCCACCAAGACATGCCAAC
Terms and licenses: Academic/Nonprofit Terms; Industry Terms: Not Available to Industry
Depositor comments: Please acknowledge the principal investigator, Dr. Gang Bao, and include this article in your citations if you use this plasmid in a publication. Also, please include the text "Addgene plasmid 40786" in your Materials and Methods section.
How to cite: pET-HIS-Sangamo was a gift from Gang Bao (Addgene plasmid # 40786 ; http://n2t.net/addgene:40786 ; RRID:Addgene_40786)
