>Addgene plasmid #40786 | pET-HIS-Sangamo | addgene partial sequence | sequence record 72004 | M13_pUC_rev
TGACCATGATTACGCCAAGCGCGCAATTAACCCTCACTAAAGGGAACAAAAGCTGGAGGACCTCGAGGGG
GGGCCCGGTACCCAATTCGCCCTATAGTGAGTCGTATTACGCGCGCTCACTGGCCGTCGTTTTACAACGT
CGTGACTGGGAAAACCCTGGCGTTACCCAACTTAATCGCCTTGCAGCACATCCCCCTTTCGCCAGCTGGC
GTAATAGCGAAGAGGCCCGCACCGATCGCCCTTCCCAACAGTTGCGCAGCCTGAATGGCGAATGGGACGC
GCCCTGTAGCGGCGCCCGTCTCCAGGGGGGCACCGGTGAGCGCATTGCGCCAGGCGTGCACTGCCTCTAC
CGCTGTTACTCCCCCTCTCTTCGCGATCTTCAGCAGCTGCCCGGTGTCGAGCTGGAGCGGAGGCCCCCTA
AGCTCACCCGCCACAGTCAGCAGCGCCTCAAGTGCTCGCGCTCCCGACCACTGTTTACCGACCCCTACAA
TTGCCTCGTGCGTGGCTTCGGGCAGGGCCGCAATCATATCTTGGTATTTGACAGCCACCGTCCCAAGCGC
CGCAGGGTGCTGTGAAAGCGCGACAATATGCGCATGAGTGAAGCCATGCCCCACAAGCGCCTCGTGGTGT
TGCGCGACGGTGCTCCTGACCTTAGGCTTGATTTTCTCCTGTTGCTGTTGCGAATAACCGAGTGTCCTCA
AGTCCACCATAGGTACCCCGCGGTGAATGCCCACCTTCCTCTTCTTCTTGGGGGCCATCTTGTCATCGTC
ATCCTTGTAATCGATGTCATGATCTTTATAATCACCGTCATGGTCTTTGTAGTCCATATGGCTGCCGCGC
GGCACCAGGCCGCTGCTGTGATGATGATGATGATGGCTGCTGCCCATGGTATATCTCCTTCTTAAAGTTA
AACAAAATTATTTCTAGAGGGGAATTGTTATCCGCTCACAATTCCCCTATAGTGAGTCGTATTAATTTCG
CGGGATCGAGATCTCGATCCTCTACGCCGGACGCATCGTGGCCGGCATCACCGGCGCCACAGGTGCGGTT
GCTGGCGCCTATATCGCCGACATCA
