>Addgene plasmid #40786 | pET-HIS-Sangamo | addgene partial sequence | sequence record 72006 | LacI-R 5'-GGCATACTCTGCGACATCGT-3'
CATTCACCACCCTGAATTGACTCTCTTCCGGGCGCTATCATGCCATACCGCGAAAGGTTTTGCGCCATTC
GATGGTGTCCGGGATCTCGACGCTCTCCCTTATGCGACTCCTGCATTAGGAAGCAGCCCAGTAGTAGGTT
GAGGCCGTTGAGCACCGCCGCCGCAAGGAATGGTGCATGCAAGGAGATGGCGCCCAACAGTCCCCCGGCC
ACGGGGCCTGCCACCATACCCACGCCGAAACAAGCGCTCATGAGCCCGAAGTGGCGAGCCCGATCTTCCC
CATCGGTGATGTCGGCGATATAGGCGCCAGCAACCGCACCTGTGGCGCCGGTGATGCCGGCCACGATGCG
TCCGGCGTAGAGGATCGAGATCTCGATCCCGCGAAATTAATACGACTCACTATAGGGGAATTGTGAGCGG
ATAACAATTCCCCTCTAGAAATAATTTTGTTTAACTTTAAGAAGGAGATATACCATGGGCAGCAGCCATC
ATCATCATCATCACAGCAGCGGCCTGGTGCCGCGCGGCAGCCATATGGACTACAAAGACCATGACGGTGA
TTATAAAGATCATGACATCGATTACAAGGATGACGATGACAAGATGGCCCCCAAGAAGAAGAGGAAGGTG
GGCATTCACCGCGGGGTACCTATGGTGGACTTGAGGACACTCGGTTATTCGCAACAGCAACAGGAGAAAA
TCAAGCCTAAGGTCAGGAGCACCGTCGCGCAACACCACGAGGCGCTTGTGGGGCATGGCTTCACTCATGC
GCATATTGTCGCGCTTTCACAGCACCCTGCGGCGCTTGGGACGGTGGCTGTCAAATACCAAGATATGATT
GCGGCCCTGCCCGAAGCCACGCACGAGGCAATTGTAGGGGTCGGTAAACAGTGGTCGGGAGCGCGAGCAC
TTGAGGCGCTGCTGACTGTGGCGGGTGAGCTTAGGGGGCCTCCGCTCCAGCTCGACACCGGGCAGCTGCT
GAAGATCGCGAAGAGAGGGGGAGTAACAGCGGTAGAGGCAGTGCACGCCTGGCGCAATGCGCTCACCGGT
GCCCCC
