>Addgene plasmid #40786 | pET-HIS-Sangamo | addgene partial sequence | sequence record 72007 | T7term 5'-GCTAGTTATTGCTCAGCGG-3'
TCAGCTTCCTTTCGGGCTTTGTTAGCAGCCGGATCTCAGTGGTGGTGGTGGTGGTGCTCGAGTGCGGCCG
CAAGCTTGTCGACGGAGCTCGAATTCTCAGAAGTTGATCTCGCCGTTGTTGAACTTGCGCCGCACCTCCT
CCAGTGTCAGGGTGCCGGCTTTGATCATCTCGCCGCCGATCAGCAGCTCCTCCACGCTCAGCACGGCGCC
ATTGCAGTTGGTGATGTGGTTCAGCCTGGTCAGCTGGGCCTTGTAGTTGCCCTTGAAGTGGCCGCTCACG
AACAGGAACTTGAACTCGGTCACGCTGCTAGGGTACACCTTCCACCACTCGTTGGGGTTGATGTGCTTAT
TCCGGGTCTGGTTCTCCTCCACGTATCTCTGCATCTCGTCGGCCTGGCCGATAGGCAGATTGTAGCCGCC
GCTGTAGGCCTTTGTGTCCACGATCACGCCGTAATCGATGGGGCTGCCCACTGTATAGATGGCGCCGTCA
GGCTTTCTGCTTCCGCCCAGGTGCTTTCCCCTGTAGCCGTACACCTTCATGAAGAACTCCATCACCTTCA
TCTCCAGGATGCGGTCCTGGGTGCTGTTCCTGGCGATCTCGATCAGCTCGATGTACTCGTGGGGCACGTA
CTTCAGCTTGTGCCGCAGCTCGGACTTCTTCTCCTCCAGCTCGCTCTTCACCAGCTGGGATCCCGCGACT
CGATGGGAAGTTCTCTCGGGAATCCGCCGGTTGGTTCTTTTGATCAATGCGGGAGCATGAGGCAGACCCT
TTTTGACTGCATCGAGCGCGGGTCGTCCACCAAGACATGCCAACGCCACCAGATGGTCGTTGGAGACGAC
CGGTGGAAAGCGGGCAGTGAGCGCAACGCAATTAATGTGAGTTAGCTCACTCATTAGGCACCCCAGGCTT
TACACTTTATGCTTCCGGCTCGTATGTTGTGTGGAATTGTGAGCGGATAACAATTTCACACAGGAAACAG
CTATGACCATGATTACGCCAAGCGCGCAATTAACCCTCACTAAAGGGAACAAAAGCT
